Addgene plasmid #208673: pAAV-hSyn-GRAB_CCK1.0
Purpose: Expresses the genetically-encoded fluorescent cholecystokinin (CCK) sensor GRAB_CCK1.0 in neurons
Depositing lab: Yulong Li. Depositing organization: Peking University. Publication: A tool kit of highly selective and sensitive genetically encoded neuropeptide sensors. Wang H, Qian T, Zhao Y, Zhuo Y, Wu C, Osakada T, Chen P, Chen Z, Ren H, Yan Y, Geng L, Fu S, Mei L, Li G, Wu L, Jiang Y, Qian W, Zhang L, Peng W, Xu M, Hu J, Jiang M, Chen L, Tang C, Zhu Y, Lin D, Zhou JN, Li Y. Science. 2023 Nov 17;382(6672):eabq8173. doi: 10.1126/science.abq8173. Epub 2023 Nov 17. PubMed 37972184.
Backbone
  Vector backbone: pAAV
  Backbone size w/o insert (bp): 4495
  Vector type: AAV
Growth in bacteria
  Bacterial resistance: Ampicillin, 100 μg/mL
  Growth temperature: 37°C
  Growth strain: NEB Stable
  Copy number: High Copy
Gene/Insert
  Gene/Insert name: GPCR activation based cholecystokinin (CCK) sensor GRAB_CCK1.0 (alt names: GRAB_CCK1.0; CCK1.0)
  Species: H. sapiens (human)
  Insert size (bp): 2127
  Promoter: hSyn
  Cloning method: Gibson Cloning
  Sequencing primers: 5′ ACGGGCGCGACCATCTGCGC; 3′ CATTAAAGCAGCGTATCC
Terms and licenses: Academic/Nonprofit Terms; Industry Terms: Not Available to Industry
Depositor comments: Please visit https://www.biorxiv.org/content/10.1101/2022.03.26.485911v1 for bioRxiv preprint.
How to cite: pAAV-hSyn-GRAB_CCK1.0 was a gift from Yulong Li (Addgene plasmid # 208673 ; http://n2t.net/addgene:208673 ; RRID:Addgene_208673)
