[The description below was written by a language model from this plasmid's Addgene catalogue record and pLannotate feature annotations shown in this document.]
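Description:
pAAV-hSyn-GRAB_CCK1.0 is an adeno-associated virus transfer plasmid (about 6.6 kb in the sequenced record) built on a pAAV backbone for neuronal expression of a genetically encoded fluorescent sensor for the neuropeptide cholecystokinin. It is propagated in E. coli through a high-copy ColE1/pUC-type origin and selected with ampicillin via the β-lactamase gene. An f1 phage origin is also present in the backbone. The expression cassette is flanked by AAV2 inverted terminal repeats, which allow the intervening DNA to be packaged into recombinant AAV particles when helper functions are supplied. The annotation detects the right ITR in full but only short fragments of the left one, which may reflect sequencing or annotation difficulty in this repetitive region. The recorded growth strain is a recombination-deficient one of the kind used to stabilise repeats.

Between the ITRs, the human synapsin I promoter restricts expression to neurons. It drives an open reading frame that begins with a mouse Igκ leader peptide, which promotes entry into the secretory pathway and membrane targeting. This is followed by the roughly 2.1 kb GRAB_CCK1.0 insert of human origin. GRAB sensors are GPCR-activation-based designs in which a fluorescent protein module sits within a receptor scaffold, consistent with the GFP-derived coding segment annotated in the middle of the insert. The record does not name the specific receptor used. Ligand binding is reported as a change in green fluorescence. A WPRE element and the human growth hormone polyadenylation signal follow, enhancing transcript stability and processing. The construct is intended for AAV production or direct transfection to image CCK release in neurons.
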