Features (pLannotate 1.2.2; 17 found; start..end, strand, type, name):
     12..39      +  repeat_region  AAV2 ITR (fragment): inverted terminal repeat of adeno-associated virus serotype 2 inverted
     68..95      +  repeat_region  AAV2 ITR (fragment): inverted terminal repeat of adeno-associated virus serotype 2 inverted
    145..567     +  promoter       hSyn promoter (fragment): human synapsin I promoter; confers neuron-specific expression (Kügler et al., 2003)
    587..649     +  sig_peptide    Igκ leader: leader sequence from mouse immunoglobulin κ light chain
    651..668     +  protein_bind   attB1 (fragment): mutant version of attB; core recombination site for the Gateway® BP reaction BP Clonase™
   1601..2323    +  CDS            cEGFP: cEGFP is a basic (constitutively fluorescent) green fluorescent protein published in 2008, derived from Aequorea victoria.
   2714..2738    +  misc_feature   MCS (fragment): pBluescript multiple cloning site
   2738..3326    +  misc_feature   WPRE: woodchuck hepatitis virus posttranscriptional regulatory element
   3358..3834    +  polyA_signal   hGH poly(A) signal: human growth hormone polyadenylation signal
   3874..4014    +  repeat_region  AAV2 ITR: inverted terminal repeat of adeno-associated virus serotype 2 inverted
   4019..4070    -  misc_feature   bom (fragment): basis of mobility region from pBR322
   4089..4544    +  rep_origin     f1 ori (sequence partly withheld): f1 bacteriophage origin of replication; arrow indicates direction of (+) strand synthesis
   4545..4594    -  misc_feature   bom (fragment): basis of mobility region from pBR322
   4696..4731    -  CDS            rop (fragment): Rop protein, which maintains plasmids at low copy number; rop
   4826..4930    +  promoter       AmpR promoter: bla
   4931..5791    +  CDS            AmpR: β-lactamase; bla; confers resistance to ampicillin, carbenicillin, and related antibiotics
   5962..6550    +  rep_origin     ori: high-copy-number ColE1/pMB1/pBR322/pUC origin of replication
>Addgene plasmid #208673 | pAAV-hSyn-GRAB_CCK1.0 | addgene full sequence | sequence record 417676 | Addgene NGS Result
CCTGCAGGCAGCTGCGCGCTCGCTCGCTCACTGAGGCCGCCCGGGCGTCGGGCGACCTTTGGTCGCCCGG
CCTCAGTGAGCGAGCGAGCGCGCAGAGAGGGAGTGGCCAACTCCATCACTAGGGGTTCCTGCGGCCGCAC
GCGTATGAGGCGGGGTGGGGGTGCCTACCTGACGACCGACCCCGACCCACTGGACAAGCACCCAACCCCC
ATTCCCCAAATTGCGCATCCCCTATCAGAGAGGGGGAGGGGAAACAGGATGCGGCGAGGCGCGTGCGCAC
TGCCAGCTTCAGCACCGCGGACAGTGCCTTCGCCCCCGCCTGGCGGCGCGCGCCACCGCCGCCTCAGCAC
TGAAGGCGCGCTGACGTCACTCGCCGGTCCCCCGCAAACTCCCCTTCCCGGCCACCTTGGTCGCGTCCGC
GCCGCCGCCGGCCCAGCCGGACCGCACCACGCGAGGCGCGAGATAGGGGGGCACGGGCGCGACCATCTGC
GCTGCGGCGCCGGCGACTCAGCGCTGCCTCAGTCTGCGGTGGGCAGCGGAGGAGTCGTGTCGTGCCTGAG
AGCGCAGTCGAGAAACCGGTGCCACCATGGAGACAGACACACTCCTGCTATGGGTACTGCTGCTCTGGGT
TCCAGGTTCCACTGGTGACACAAGTTTGTACAAAAAAGTTGGCACCACCGGTGAGCTGCTAAAGCTGAAC
CGGAGCGTGCAGGGAACCGGACCCGGGCCGGGGGCTTCCCTGTGCCGCCCGGGGGCGCCTCTCCTCAACA
GCAGCAGTGTGGGCAACCTCAGCTGCGAGCCCCCTCGCATTCGCGGAGCCGGGACACGAGAATTGGAGCT
GGCCATTAGAATCACTCTTTACGCAGTGATCTTCCTGATGAGCGTTGGAGGAAATATGCTCATCATCGTG
GTCCTGGGACTGAGCCGCCGCCTGAGGACTGTCACCAATGCCTTCCTCCTCTCACTGGCAGTCAGCGACC
TCCTGCTGGCTGTGGCTTGCATGCCCTTCACCCTCCTGCCCAATGTCATGGGCACATGGATCTTTGGCAC
CGTCATCTGCAAGGCGGTTTCCTACCTCATGGGGGTGTCTGTGAGTGTGTCTACGCTAAGCCTCGTGGCC
ATCGCACTGGAGCGGTACAGCGCCATCTGCCGACCAGGCCAGGCACGAGTGTGGCAGACGCGCTCCCACG
CGGCTCGCGTGATTGTAGCCACGTGGCTGCTGTCCGGACTACTCATGGTGCCCTACCCCGTGTACACTGT
CGTGCAACCAGTGGGGCCTCGTGTGCTGCAGTGCGTGCATCGCTGGCCCAGTGCGCGGGTCCGCCAGACC
TGGTCCGTACTGCTGCTTCTGCTCTTGTTCTTCATCCCGGGTGTGGTTATGGCCGTGGCCTACGGGCTTA
TCTCTCGCGAGCTCTACTTAGGGCTTCGCCTTCCGCCGGGGGGCACCGAGCGCAGGCCCAACGGTCTGGG
CCCCGAGCGCAGCGCGGGCCCGGGGGGCGCAGAGGCCGAACCGCTGCCCACCCAGCTCAACGGCGCCCCT
GGCGAGCCCGCGCCGGCCGGGCCGCGCGACACCGACGCGCTGGACCTGGAGGAGGGAGGAAACGTCTATA
TCAAGGCCGACAAGCAGAAGAACGGCATCAAGGCGACTTTCGTGATCCGCCACAACATCGAGGACGGCGG
CGTGCAGCTCGCCAGCCACTACCAGCAGAACACCCCCATCGGCGACGGCCCCGTGCTGCTGCCCGACAAC
CACTACCTGAGCGTGCAGTCCAAACTTTCGAAAGACCCCAACGAGAAGCGCGATCACATGGTCCTGCTGG
AGTTCGTGACCGCCGCCGGGATCACTCTCGGCATGGACGAGCTGTACAAGGGCGGTACCGGAGGGAGCAT
GGTGAGAAAGGGCGAGGAGCTGTTCACCGGGGTGGTGCCCATCCTGGTCGAGCTGGACGGCGACGTAAAC
GGCCACAAGTTCAGCGTGCACGGCGAGGGTGAGGGCGATGCCACCTTGGGCAAGCTGACCCTGAAGTTCA
TCTGCACCACCGGCAAGCTGCCCGTGCCCTGGCCCACCCTCGTGACCACCCTGACCTACGGCGTGCAGTG
CTTCAGCCGCTACCCCGACCACATGAAGCAGCACGACTTCTTCAAGTCCGCCATGCCCGAAGGCTACATC
CAGGAGCGCACCATCTTCTTCAAGGACGACGGCAACTACAAGACCCGCGCCGAGGTGAAGTTCGAGGGCG
ACACCCTGGTGAACCGCATCGAGCTGAAGGGCATCGACTTCAAGGAGGACGGCAACATCCTGGGGCACAA
GCTGGAGTACAACACCGGAGCAGGCGCAAAGCTGCTGGCTAAGAAGCGCGTGGTGCGAATGTTGCTGGTG
ATCGTTGTGCTTTTTTTTCTGTGTTGGTTGCCAGTTTATAGTGCCAACACGTGGCGCGCCTTTGATGGCC
CGGGTGCACACCGAGCACTCTCGGGTGCTCCTATCTCCTTCATTCACTTGCTGAGCTACGCCTCGGCCTG
TGTCAACCCCCTGGTCTACTGCTTCATGCACCGTCGCTTTCGCCAGGCCTGCCTGGAAACTTGCGCTCGC
TGCTGCCCCCGGCCTCCACGAGCTCGCCCCAGGGCTCTTCCCGATGAGGACCCTCCCACTCCCTCCATTG
CTTCGCTGTCCAGGCTTAGCTACACCACCATCAGCACACTGGGCCCTGGCTGAGAATTCGATATCAAGCT
TATCGATAATCAACCTCTGGATTACAAAATTTGTGAAAGATTGACTGGTATTCTTAACTATGTTGCTCCT
TTTACGCTATGTGGATACGCTGCTTTAATGCCTTTGTATCATGCTATTGCTTCCCGTATGGCTTTCATTT
TCTCCTCCTTGTATAAATCCTGGTTGCTGTCTCTTTATGAGGAGTTGTGGCCCGTTGTCAGGCAACGTGG
CGTGGTGTGCACTGTGTTTGCTGACGCAACCCCCACTGGTTGGGGCATTGCCACCACCTGTCAGCTCCTT
TCCGGGACTTTCGCTTTCCCCCTCCCTATTGCCACGGCGGAACTCATCGCCGCCTGCCTTGCCCGCTGCT
GGACAGGGGCTCGGCTGTTGGGCACTGACAATTCCGTGGTGTTGTCGGGGAAATCATCGTCCTTTCCTTG
GCTGCTCGCCTATGTTGCCACCTGGATTCTGCGCGGGACGTCCTTCTGCTACGTCCCTTCGGCCCTCAAT
CCAGCGGACCTTCCTTCCCGCGGCCTGCTGCCGGCTCTGCGGCCTCTTCCGCGTCTTCGCCTTCGCCCTC
AGACGAGTCGGATCTCCCTTTGGGCCGCCTCCCCGCATCGATACCGAGCGCTGCTCGAGAGATCTACGGG
TGGCATCCCTGTGACCCCTCCCCAGTGCCTCTCCTGGCCCTGGAAGTTGCCACTCCAGTGCCCACCAGCC
TTGTCCTAATAAAATTAAGTTGCATCATTTTGTCTGACTAGGTGTCCTTCTATAATATTATGGGGTGGAG
GGGGGTGGTATGGAGCAAGGGGCAAGTTGGGAAGACAACCTGTAGGGCCTGCGGGGTCTATTGGGAACCA
AGCTGGAGTGCAGTGGCACAATCTTGGCTCACTGCAATCTCCGCCTCCTGGGTTCAAGCGATTCTCCTGC
CTCAGCCTCCCGAGTTGTTGGGATTCCAGGCATGCATGACCAGGCTCAGCTAATTTTTGTTTTTTTGGTA
GAGACGGGGTTTCACCATATTGGCCAGGCTGGTCTCCAACTCCTAATCTCAGGTGATCTACCCACCTTGG
CCTCCCAAATTGCTGGGATTACAGGCGTGAACCACTGCTCCCTTCCCTGTCCTTCTGATTTTGTAGGTAA
CCACGTGCGGACCGAGCGGCCGCAGGAACCCCTAGTGATGGAGTTGGCCACTCCCTCTCTGCGCGCTCGC
TCGCTCACTGAGGCCGGGCGACCAAAGGTCGCCCGACGCCCGGGCTTTGCCCGGGCGGCCTCAGTGAGCG
AGCGAGCGCGCAGCTGCCTGCAGGGGCGCCTGATGCGGTATTTTCTCCTTACGCATCTGTGCGGTATTTC
ACACCGCATA
[95 nt withheld, positions 4071-4165]
T
[46 nt withheld, positions 4167-4212]
C
[141 nt withheld, positions 4214-4354]
CCTTTGACGTTGGAGTCCACGTTCTTT
[37 nt withheld, positions 4382-4418]
ACTCTATCTCGGGCTATTCTTTTGATTTATAAGGGATTTTGCCGATTTCGGTCTATTGGTTAAAAAATGA
GCTGATTTAACAAAAATTTAACGCGAATTTTAACAAAATATTAACGTTTACAATTTTATGGTGCACTCTC
AGTACAATCTGCTCTGATGCCGCATAGTTAAGCCAGCCCCGACACCCGCCAACACCCGCTGACGCGCCCT
GACGGGCTTGTCTGCTCCCGGCATCCGCTTACAGACAAGCTGTGACCGTCTCCGGGAGCTGCATGTGTCA
GAGGTTTTCACCGTCATCACCGAAACGCGCGAGACGAAAGGGCCTCGTGATACGCCTATTTTTATAGGTT
AATGTCATGATAATAATGGTTTCTTAGACGTCAGGTGGCACTTTTCGGGGAAATGTGCGCGGAACCCCTA
TTTGTTTATTTTTCTAAATACATTCAAATATGTATCCGCTCATGAGACAATAACCCTGATAAATGCTTCA
ATAATATTGAAAAAGGAAGAGTATGAGTATTCAACATTTCCGTGTCGCCCTTATTCCCTTTTTTGCGGCA
TTTTGCCTTCCTGTTTTTGCTCACCCAGAAACGCTGGTGAAAGTAAAAGATGCTGAAGATCAGTTGGGTG
CACGAGTGGGTTACATCGAACTGGATCTCAACAGCGGTAAGATCCTTGAGAGTTTTCGCCCCGAAGAACG
TTTTCCAATGATGAGCACTTTTAAAGTTCTGCTATGTGGCGCGGTATTATCCCGTATTGACGCCGGGCAA
GAGCAACTCGGTCGCCGCATACACTATTCTCAGAATGACTTGGTTGAGTACTCACCAGTCACAGAAAAGC
ATCTTACGGATGGCATGACAGTAAGAGAATTATGCAGTGCTGCCATAACCATGAGTGATAACACTGCGGC
CAACTTACTTCTGACAACGATCGGAGGACCGAAGGAGCTAACCGCTTTTTTGCACAACATGGGGGATCAT
GTAACTCGCCTTGATCGTTGGGAACCGGAGCTGAATGAAGCCATACCAAACGACGAGCGTGACACCACGA
TGCCTGTAGCAATGGCAACAACGTTGCGCAAACTATTAACTGGCGAACTACTTACTCTAGCTTCCCGGCA
ACAATTAATAGACTGGATGGAGGCGGATAAAGTTGCAGGACCACTTCTGCGCTCGGCCCTTCCGGCTGGC
TGGTTTATTGCTGATAAATCTGGAGCCGGTGAGCGTGGGTCTCGCGGTATCATTGCAGCACTGGGGCCAG
ATGGTAAGCCCTCCCGTATCGTAGTTATCTACACGACGGGGAGTCAGGCAACTATGGATGAACGAAATAG
ACAGATCGCTGAGATAGGTGCCTCACTGATTAAGCATTGGTAACTGTCAGACCAAGTTTACTCATATATA
CTTTAGATTGATTTAAAACTTCATTTTTAATTTAAAAGGATCTAGGTGAAGATCCTTTTTGATAATCTCA
TGACCAAAATCCCTTAACGTGAGTTTTCGTTCCACTGAGCGTCAGACCCCGTAGAAAAGATCAAAGGATC
TTCTTGAGATCCTTTTTTTCTGCGCGTAATCTGCTGCTTGCAAACAAAAAAACCACCGCTACCAGCGGTG
GTTTGTTTGCCGGATCAAGAGCTACCAACTCTTTTTCCGAAGGTAACTGGCTTCAGCAGAGCGCAGATAC
CAAATACTGTTCTTCTAGTGTAGCCGTAGTTAGGCCACCACTTCAAGAACTCTGTAGCACCGCCTACATA
CCTCGCTCTGCTAATCCTGTTACCAGTGGCTGCTGCCAGTGGCGATAAGTCGTGTCTTACCGGGTTGGAC
TCAAGACGATAGTTACCGGATAAGGCGCAGCGGTCGGGCTGAACGGGGGGTTCGTGCACACAGCCCAGCT
TGGAGCGAACGACCTACACCGAACTGAGATACCTACAGCGTGAGCTATGAGAAAGCGCCACGCTTCCCGA
AGGGAGAAAGGCGGACAGGTATCCGGTAAGCGGCAGGGTCGGAACAGGAGAGCGCACGAGGGAGCTTCCA
GGGGGAAACGCCTGGTATCTTTATAGTCCTGTCGGGTTTCGCCACCTCTGACTTGAGCGTCGATTTTTGT
GATGCTCGTCAGGGGGGCGGAGCCTATGGAAAAACGCCAGCAACGCGGCCTTTTTACGGTTCCTGGCCTT
TTGCTGGCCTTTTGCTCACATGT
