>Addgene plasmid #208673 | pAAV-hSyn-GRAB_CCK1.0 | depositor partial sequence | sequence record 406513 | GRAB_CCK1.0
ATGGAGACAGACACACTCCTGCTATGGGTACTGCTGCTCTGGGTTCCAGGTTCCACTGGTGACACAAGTT
TGTACAAAAAAGTTGGCACCACCGGTGAGCTGCTAAAGCTGAACCGGAGCGTGCAGGGAACCGGACCCGG
GCCGGGGGCTTCCCTGTGCCGCCCGGGGGCGCCTCTCCTCAACAGCAGCAGTGTGGGCAACCTCAGCTGC
GAGCCCCCTCGCATTCGCGGAGCCGGGACACGAGAATTGGAGCTGGCCATTAGAATCACTCTTTACGCAG
TGATCTTCCTGATGAGCGTTGGAGGAAATATGCTCATCATCGTGGTCCTGGGACTGAGCCGCCGCCTGAG
GACTGTCACCAATGCCTTCCTCCTCTCACTGGCAGTCAGCGACCTCCTGCTGGCTGTGGCTTGCATGCCC
TTCACCCTCCTGCCCAATGTCATGGGCACATGGATCTTTGGCACCGTCATCTGCAAGGCGGTTTCCTACC
TCATGGGGGTGTCTGTGAGTGTGTCTACGCTAAGCCTCGTGGCCATCGCACTGGAGCGGTACAGCGCCAT
CTGCCGACCAGGCCAGGCACGAGTGTGGCAGACGCGCTCCCACGCGGCTCGCGTGATTGTAGCCACGTGG
CTGCTGTCCGGACTACTCATGGTGCCCTACCCCGTGTACACTGTCGTGCAACCAGTGGGGCCTCGTGTGC
TGCAGTGCGTGCATCGCTGGCCCAGTGCGCGGGTCCGCCAGACCTGGTCCGTACTGCTGCTTCTGCTCTT
GTTCTTCATCCCGGGTGTGGTTATGGCCGTGGCCTACGGGCTTATCTCTCGCGAGCTCTACTTAGGGCTT
CGCCTTCCGCCGGGGGGCACCGAGCGCAGGCCCAACGGTCTGGGCCCCGAGCGCAGCGCGGGCCCGGGGG
GCGCAGAGGCCGAACCGCTGCCCACCCAGCTCAACGGCGCCCCTGGCGAGCCCGCGCCGGCCGGGCCGCG
CGACACCGACGCGCTGGACCTGGAGGAGGGAGGAAACGTCTATATCAAGGCCGACAAGCAGAAGAACGGC
ATCAAGGCGACTTTCGTGATCCGCCACAACATCGAGGACGGCGGCGTGCAGCTCGCCAGCCACTACCAGC
AGAACACCCCCATCGGCGACGGCCCCGTGCTGCTGCCCGACAACCACTACCTGAGCGTGCAGTCCAAACT
TTCGAAAGACCCCAACGAGAAGCGCGATCACATGGTCCTGCTGGAGTTCGTGACCGCCGCCGGGATCACT
CTCGGCATGGACGAGCTGTACAAGGGCGGTACCGGAGGGAGCATGGTGAGAAAGGGCGAGGAGCTGTTCA
CCGGGGTGGTGCCCATCCTGGTCGAGCTGGACGGCGACGTAAACGGCCACAAGTTCAGCGTGCACGGCGA
GGGTGAGGGCGATGCCACCTTGGGCAAGCTGACCCTGAAGTTCATCTGCACCACCGGCAAGCTGCCCGTG
CCCTGGCCCACCCTCGTGACCACCCTGACCTACGGCGTGCAGTGCTTCAGCCGCTACCCCGACCACATGA
AGCAGCACGACTTCTTCAAGTCCGCCATGCCCGAAGGCTACATCCAGGAGCGCACCATCTTCTTCAAGGA
CGACGGCAACTACAAGACCCGCGCCGAGGTGAAGTTCGAGGGCGACACCCTGGTGAACCGCATCGAGCTG
AAGGGCATCGACTTCAAGGAGGACGGCAACATCCTGGGGCACAAGCTGGAGTACAACACCGGAGCAGGCG
CAAAGCTGCTGGCTAAGAAGCGCGTGGTGCGAATGTTGCTGGTGATCGTTGTGCTTTTTTTTCTGTGTTG
GTTGCCAGTTTATAGTGCCAACACGTGGCGCGCCTTTGATGGCCCGGGTGCACACCGAGCACTCTCGGGT
GCTCCTATCTCCTTCATTCACTTGCTGAGCTACGCCTCGGCCTGTGTCAACCCCCTGGTCTACTGCTTCA
TGCACCGTCGCTTTCGCCAGGCCTGCCTGGAAACTTGCGCTCGCTGCTGCCCCCGGCCTCCACGAGCTCG
CCCCAGGGCTCTTCCCGATGAGGACCCTCCCACTCCCTCCATTGCTTCGCTGTCCAGGCTTAGCTACACC
ACCATCAGCACACTGGGCCCTGGCTGA
